Addgene plasmid #152050: pGBW-m4134100
Purpose: Mammalian expression plasmid for SARS-CoV-2 surface glycoprotein (Spike protein)
Depositing lab: Ginkgo Bioworks & Benjie Chen. Depositing organization: Ginkgo Bioworks.
Backbone
  Vector backbone: pTwist_CMV_Puro_6
  Backbone size w/o insert (bp): 6080
  Vector type: Mammalian Expression
  Selectable markers: Puromycin
Growth in bacteria
  Bacterial resistance: Ampicillin, 100 μg/mL
  Growth temperature: 37°C
  Growth strain: DH5alpha
  Copy number: High Copy
Gene/Insert
  Gene/Insert name: SARS-CoV-2 S (surface glycoprotein) (alt names: Spike protein; S protein)
  Species: Severe acute respiratory syndrome coronavirus 2
  Insert size (bp): 3815
  Mutation: wt
  Entrez Gene: S (a.k.a. GU280_gp02, spike glycoprotein)
  Promoter: CMV
  Tag / fusion protein: Cleavable TEV;6xHis-003 (C terminal on backbone)
  Cloning method: Unknown
Resource information
  A portion of this plasmid was derived from a plasmid made by: GinkgoBioworks
Depositor comments: NCBI reference sequence: YP_009724390.1
How to cite: pGBW-m4134100 was a gift from Ginkgo Bioworks & Benjie Chen (Addgene plasmid # 152050 ; http://n2t.net/addgene:152050 ; RRID:Addgene_152050)
