[The description below was written by a language model from this plasmid's Addgene catalogue record and pLannotate feature annotations shown in this document.]
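Description:
pGBW-m4134100 is a mammalian expression plasmid built on the pTwist_CMV_Puro_6 backbone that encodes the wild-type SARS-CoV-2 surface (Spike) glycoprotein. It is maintained in E. coli as a high-copy plasmid through a ColE1/pUC-type origin and selected with ampicillin via an intact β-lactamase gene; the annotation also picks up a short additional β-lactamase fragment next to the origin, which appears to be a backbone remnant. For selection in mammalian cells, a separate cassette places puromycin N-acetyltransferase under the human ubiquitin C promoter, followed by a synthetic polyadenylation signal.

The Spike coding sequence of about 3.8 kb is driven by the CMV immediate-early enhancer and promoter. The automated annotation resolves the promoter region only as the enhancer plus a short CMV fragment and a match to a truncated CMV variant, whereas the catalogue simply lists CMV. The open reading frame continues into a backbone-encoded C-terminal tag described as a TEV-cleavable 6xHis. The feature table marks the His tag just downstream of Spike but does not separately annotate the TEV site. Transcription ends at an SV40 polyadenylation signal. The expression unit is flanked by short β-globin insulator elements, bacterial rrnG and T7 terminators and an upstream synthetic poly(A) signal, an arrangement that generally serves to isolate the cassette from read-through transcription originating elsewhere in the plasmid.

The construct is intended for producing full-length Spike in mammalian cells, transiently or with puromycin selection. The His tag allows affinity purification or detection, and the TEV site allows its removal by protease.
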