Features (pLannotate 1.2.2; 20 found; start..end, strand, type, name):
      5..3823    +  CDS            S: SPIKE_SARS2 - Experimental evidence at protein level: Swiss-Prot protein existence level 1. [Spike glycoprotein]: May down-regulate host tetherin (BST2) by lysosomal degradation, thereby counteracting its antiviral activity. From Severe acute respiratory syndrome coronavirus 2 (2019-nCoV) (SARS-CoV-2).
   3845..3862    +  CDS            6xHis: 6xHis affinity tag
   3915..4036    -  polyA_signal   SV40 poly(A) signal: SV40 polyadenylation signal
   4059..4128    -  CDS            large T antigen (fragment): large T antigen from SV40 (simian virus 40)
   4151..4197    +  terminator     T7 terminator: transcription terminator for bacteriophage T7 RNA polymerase
   4227..4363    +  terminator     rrnG terminator: transcription terminator from the E. coli ribosomal RNA rrnG operon (Albrechtsen et al., 1991)
   4408..4479    +  misc_feature   3' β-globin insulator: insulator downstream of the human β-globin locus (Farrell et al., 2002)
   4705..5293    -  rep_origin     ori: high-copy-number ColE1/pMB1/pBR322/pUC origin of replication
   5465..5529    -  CDS            bla(M) (fragment): β-lactamase lacking the signal sequence; bla(M); allows cytosolic expression of β-lactamase
   5793..7002    +  promoter       UbC promoter: human ubiquitin C promoter
   7006..7603    +  CDS            PuroR (fragment): puromycin N-acetyltransferase; pac from Streptomyces; confers resistance to puromycin
   7632..7680    +  polyA_signal   poly(A) signal: synthetic polyadenylation signal
   7946..8806    +  CDS            AmpR: β-lactamase; bla; confers resistance to ampicillin, carbenicillin, and related antibiotics
   8819..8955    +  terminator     rrnG terminator: transcription terminator from the E. coli ribosomal RNA rrnG operon (Albrechtsen et al., 1991)
   9107..9178    +  misc_feature   5' β-globin insulator: insulator upstream of the human β-globin locus (Farrell et al., 2002)
   9183..9229    -  terminator     T7 terminator: transcription terminator for bacteriophage T7 RNA polymerase
   9247..9295    -  polyA_signal   poly(A) signal: synthetic polyadenylation signal
   9376..9679    +  enhancer       CMV enhancer: human cytomegalovirus immediate early enhancer
   9752..9769    -  promoter       CMV promoter (fragment): human cytomegalovirus (CMV) immediate early promoter
   9832..9883    +  promoter       CMVd2 promoter: truncated human cytomegalovirus (CMV) immediate early promoter that yields moderately reduced expression relative to the full-length promoter
>Addgene plasmid #152050 | pGBW-m4134100 | addgene full sequence | sequence record 300237 | Addgene NGS Result
CACCATGTTTGTTTTTCTTGTTTTATTGCCACTAGTCTCTAGTCAGTGTGTTAATCTTACAACCAGAACT
CAATTACCCCCTGCATACACTAATTCTTTCACACGTGGTGTTTATTACCCTGACAAAGTTTTCAGATCCT
CAGTTTTACATTCAACTCAGGACTTGTTCTTACCTTTCTTTTCCAATGTTACTTGGTTCCATGCTATACA
TGTCTCTGGGACCAATGGTACTAAGAGGTTTGATAACCCTGTCCTACCATTTAATGATGGTGTTTATTTT
GCTTCCACTGAGAAGTCTAACATAATAAGAGGCTGGATTTTTGGTACTACTTTAGATTCGAAGACCCAGT
CCCTACTTATTGTTAATAACGCTACTAATGTTGTTATTAAAGTCTGTGAATTTCAATTTTGTAATGATCC
ATTTTTGGGTGTTTATTACCACAAAAACAACAAAAGTTGGATGGAAAGTGAGTTCAGAGTTTATTCTAGT
GCGAATAATTGCACTTTTGAATATGTCTCTCAGCCTTTTCTTATGGACCTTGAAGGAAAACAGGGTAATT
TCAAAAATCTTAGGGAATTTGTGTTTAAGAATATTGATGGTTATTTTAAAATATATTCTAAGCACACGCC
TATTAATTTAGTGCGTGATCTCCCTCAGGGTTTTTCGGCTTTAGAACCATTGGTAGATTTGCCAATAGGT
ATTAACATCACTAGGTTTCAAACTTTACTTGCTTTACATAGAAGTTATTTGACTCCTGGTGATTCTTCTT
CAGGTTGGACAGCTGGTGCTGCAGCTTATTATGTGGGTTATCTTCAACCTAGGACTTTTCTATTAAAATA
TAATGAAAATGGAACCATTACAGATGCTGTAGACTGTGCACTTGACCCTCTCTCAGAAACAAAGTGTACG
TTGAAATCCTTCACTGTAGAAAAAGGAATCTATCAAACTTCTAACTTTAGAGTCCAACCAACAGAATCTA
TTGTTAGATTTCCTAATATTACAAACTTGTGCCCTTTTGGTGAAGTTTTTAACGCCACCAGATTTGCATC
TGTTTATGCTTGGAACAGGAAGAGAATCAGCAACTGTGTTGCTGATTATTCTGTCCTATATAATTCCGCA
TCATTTTCCACTTTTAAGTGTTATGGAGTGTCTCCTACTAAATTAAATGATCTCTGCTTTACTAATGTCT
ATGCAGATTCATTTGTAATTAGAGGTGATGAAGTCAGACAAATCGCTCCAGGGCAAACTGGAAAGATTGC
TGATTATAATTATAAATTACCAGATGATTTTACAGGCTGCGTTATAGCTTGGAATTCTAACAATCTTGAT
TCTAAGGTTGGTGGTAATTATAATTACCTGTATAGATTGTTTAGGAAGTCTAATCTCAAACCTTTTGAGA
GAGATATTTCAACTGAAATCTATCAGGCCGGTAGCACACCTTGTAATGGTGTTGAAGGTTTTAATTGTTA
CTTTCCTTTACAATCATATGGTTTCCAACCCACTAATGGTGTTGGTTACCAACCATACAGAGTAGTAGTA
CTTTCTTTTGAACTTCTACATGCACCAGCAACTGTTTGTGGACCTAAAAAGTCTACTAATTTGGTTAAAA
ACAAATGTGTCAATTTCAACTTCAATGGTTTAACAGGCACAGGTGTTCTTACTGAGTCTAACAAAAAGTT
TCTGCCTTTCCAACAATTTGGCAGAGACATTGCTGACACTACTGATGCTGTCCGTGATCCACAGACACTT
GAGATTCTTGACATTACACCATGTTCTTTTGGTGGTGTCAGTGTTATAACACCAGGAACAAATACTTCTA
ACCAGGTTGCTGTTCTTTATCAGGATGTTAACTGCACAGAAGTCCCTGTTGCTATTCATGCAGATCAACT
TACTCCTACTTGGCGTGTTTATTCTACAGGTTCTAATGTTTTTCAAACACGTGCAGGCTGTTTAATAGGG
GCTGAACATGTCAACAACTCATATGAGTGTGACATACCCATTGGTGCAGGTATATGCGCTAGTTATCAGA
CTCAGACTAATTCTCCTCGGCGGGCACGTAGTGTAGCTAGTCAATCCATCATTGCCTACACTATGTCACT
TGGTGCAGAAAATTCAGTTGCTTACTCTAATAACTCTATTGCCATACCCACAAATTTTACTATTAGTGTT
ACCACAGAAATTCTACCAGTGTCTATGACCAAGACATCAGTAGATTGTACAATGTACATTTGTGGTGATT
CAACTGAATGCAGCAATCTTTTGTTGCAATATGGCAGTTTTTGTACACAATTAAACCGTGCTTTAACTGG
AATAGCTGTTGAACAAGACAAAAACACCCAAGAAGTTTTTGCACAAGTCAAACAAATTTACAAAACACCA
CCAATTAAAGATTTTGGTGGTTTTAATTTTTCACAAATATTACCAGATCCATCAAAACCAAGCAAGAGGT
CATTTATTGAAGATCTACTTTTCAACAAAGTGACACTTGCAGATGCTGGCTTCATCAAACAATATGGTGA
TTGCCTTGGTGATATTGCTGCTAGAGACCTCATTTGTGCACAAAAGTTTAACGGCCTTACTGTTTTGCCA
CCTTTGCTCACAGATGAAATGATTGCTCAATACACTTCTGCACTGTTAGCGGGTACAATCACTTCTGGTT
GGACCTTTGGTGCAGGTGCTGCATTACAAATACCATTTGCTATGCAAATGGCTTATAGGTTTAATGGTAT
TGGAGTTACACAGAATGTTCTCTATGAGAACCAAAAATTGATTGCCAACCAATTTAATAGTGCTATTGGC
AAAATTCAAGACTCACTTTCTTCCACAGCAAGTGCACTTGGAAAACTTCAAGATGTGGTCAACCAAAATG
CACAAGCTTTAAACACGCTTGTTAAACAACTTAGCTCCAATTTTGGTGCAATTTCAAGTGTTTTAAATGA
TATCCTTTCACGTCTTGACAAAGTTGAGGCTGAAGTGCAAATTGATAGGTTGATCACAGGCAGACTTCAA
AGTTTGCAGACATATGTGACTCAACAATTAATTAGAGCTGCAGAAATCAGAGCTTCTGCTAATCTTGCTG
CTACTAAAATGTCAGAGTGTGTACTTGGACAATCAAAAAGAGTTGATTTTTGTGGAAAGGGCTATCATCT
TATGTCCTTCCCTCAGTCAGCACCTCATGGTGTAGTCTTCTTGCATGTGACTTATGTCCCTGCACAAGAA
AAGAACTTCACAACTGCTCCTGCCATTTGTCATGATGGAAAAGCACACTTTCCTCGTGAAGGTGTCTTTG
TTTCAAATGGCACACACTGGTTTGTAACACAAAGGAATTTTTATGAACCACAAATCATTACTACAGACAA
CACATTTGTGTCTGGTAACTGTGATGTTGTAATAGGAATTGTCAACAACACAGTTTATGATCCTTTGCAA
CCTGAATTAGACTCATTCAAGGAGGAGTTAGATAAATATTTTAAGAATCATACATCACCAGATGTTGATT
TAGGTGACATCTCTGGCATTAATGCTTCAGTTGTAAACATTCAAAAAGAAATTGACCGCCTCAATGAGGT
TGCCAAGAATTTAAATGAATCTCTCATCGATCTCCAAGAACTTGGAAAGTATGAGCAGTATATAAAATGG
CCATGGTACATTTGGCTAGGTTTTATAGCTGGCTTGATTGCCATAGTAATGGTGACAATTATGCTTTGCT
GTATGACCAGTTGCTGTAGTTGTCTCAAGGGCTGTTGTTCTTGTGGATCCTGCTGCAAATTTGATGAAGA
CGACTCTGAGCCAGTGCTCAAAGGAGTCAAATTACATTACACAGAAAACCTTTACTTTCAGTCGCACCAT
CACCATCACCATTAAGCTAGCTTGACTGACTGAGATACAGCGTACCTTCAGCTCACAGACATGATAAGAT
ACATTGATGAGTTTGGACAAACCACAACTAGAATGCAGTGAAAAAAATGCTTTATTTGTGAAATTTGTGA
TGCTATTGCTTTATTTGTAACCATTATAAGCTGCAATAAACAAGTTAACAACAACAATTGCATTCATTTT
ATGTTTCAGGTTCAGGGGGAGGTGTGGGAGGTTTTTTAAAGCAAGTAAAACCTCTACAAATGTGGTATTG
GCCCATCTCTATCGGTATCGTAGCATAACCCCTTGGGGCCTCTAAACGGGTCTTGAGGGGTTTTTTGTGC
CCCTCGGGCCGGATTGCTATCTACCGGCATTGGCGCAGAAAAAAATGCCTGATGCGACGCTGCGCGTCTT
ATACTCCCACATATGCCAGATTCAGCAACGGATACGGCTTCCCCAACTTGCCCACTTCCATACGTGTCCT
CCTTACCAGAAATTTATCCTTAAGGTCGTCAGCTATCCTGCAGGCGATCTCTCGATTTCGATCAAGACAT
TCCTTTAATGGTCTTTTCTGGACACCACTAGGGGTCAGAAGTAGTTCATCAAACTTTCTTCCCTCCCTAA
TCTCATTGGTTACCTTGGGCTATCGAAACTTAATTAACCAGTCAAGTCAGCTACTTGGCGAGATCGACTT
GTCTGGGTTTCGACTACGCTCAGAATTGCGTCAGTCAAGTTCGATCTGGTCCTTGCTATTGCACCCGTTC
TCCGATTACGAGTTTCATTTAAATCATGTGAGCAAAAGGCCAGCAAAAGGCCAGGAACCGTAAAAAGGCC
GCGTTGCTGGCGTTTTTCCATAGGCTCCGCCCCCCTGACGAGCATCACAAAAATCGACGCTCAAGTCAGA
GGTGGCGAAACCCGACAGGACTATAAAGATACCAGGCGTTTCCCCCTGGAAGCTCCCTCGTGCGCTCTCC
TGTTCCGACCCTGCCGCTTACCGGATACCTGTCCGCCTTTCTCCCTTCGGGAAGCGTGGCGCTTTCTCAT
AGCTCACGCTGTAGGTATCTCAGTTCGGTGTAGGTCGTTCGCTCCAAGCTGGGCTGTGTGCACGAACCCC
CCGTTCAGCCCGACCGCTGCGCCTTATCCGGTAACTATCGTCTTGAGTCCAACCCGGTAAGACACGACTT
ATCGCCACTGGCAGCAGCCACTGGTAACAGGATTAGCAGAGCGAGGTATGTAGGCGGTGCTACAGAGTTC
TTGAAGTGGTGGCCTAACTACGGCTACACTAGAAGAACAGTATTTGGTATCTGCGCTCTGCTGAAGCCAG
TTACCTTCGGAAAAAGAGTTGGTAGCTCTTGATCCGGCAAACAAACCACCGCTGGTAGCGGTGGTTTTTT
TGTTTGCAAGCAGCAGATTACGCGCAGAAAAAAAGGATCTCAAGAAGATCCTTTGATCTTTTCTACGGGG
TCTGACGCTCAGTGGAACGAAAACTCACGTTAAGGGATTTTGGTCATGAGATTATCAAAAAGGATCTTCA
CCTAGATCCTTTTAAATTAAAAATGAAGTTTTAAATCAATCTAAAGTATATATGAGTAAACTTGGTCTGA
CAGTTACCAATGCTTAATCAGTGAGGCACCTATCTCAGCGATCTGTCTATTTCGTTCATCCATAGTTGCA
TTTAAATTTCCGAACTCTCCAAGGCCCTCGTCGGAAAATCTTCAAACCTTTCGTCCGATCCATCTTGCAG
GCTACCTCTCGAACGAACTATCGCAAGTCTCTTGGCCGGCCTTGCGCCTTGGCTATTGCTTGGCAGCGCC
TATCGCCAGGTATTACTCCAATCCCGAATATCCGAGATCGGGATCACCCGAGAGAAGTTCAACCTACATC
CTCAATCCCGATCTATCCGAGATCCGAGGAATATCGAAATCGGGGCGCGCCTGGCCTCCGCGCCGGGTTT
TGGCGCCTCCCGCGGGCGCCCCCCTCGTCACGGCGAGCGCTGCCACGTCAGACGAAGGGCGCAGGAGCGT
CCTGATCCTTCCGCCCGGACGCTCAGGACAGCGGCCCGCTGCTCATAAGACTCGGCCTTAGAACCCCAGT
ATCAGCAGAAGGACATTTTAGGACGGGACTTGGGTGACTCTAGGGCACTGGTTTTCTTTCCAGAGAGCGG
AACAGGCGAGGAAAAGTAGTCCCTTCTCGGCGATTCTGCGGAGGGATCTCCGTGGGGCGGTGAACGCCGA
TGATTATATAAGGACGCGCCGGGTGTGGCACAGCTAGTTCCGTCGCAGCCGGGATTTGGGTCGCGGTTCT
TGTTTGTGGATCGCTGTGATCGTCACTTGGTGAGTAGCGGGCTGCTGGGCTGGCCGGGGCTTTCGTGGCC
GCCGGGCCGCTCGGTGGGACGGAAGCGTGTGGAGAGACCGCCAAGGGCTGTAGTCTGGGTCCGCGAGCAA
GGTTGCCCTGAACTGGGGGTTGGGGGGAGCGCAGCAAAATGGCGGCTGTTCCCGAGTCTTGAATGGAAGA
CGCTTGTGAGGCGGGCTGTGAGGTCGTTGAAACAAGGTGGGGGGCATGGTGGGCGGCAAGAACCCAAGGT
CTTGAGCCCTTCGCTAATGCGGGAAAGCTCTTATTCGGGTGAGATGGGCTGGGCACCATCTGGGGACCCT
GACGTGAAGTTTGTCACTGACTGGAGAACTCGGTTTGTCGTCTGTTGCGGGGGCGGCAGTTATGGCGGTG
CCGTTGGGCAGTGCACCCGTACCTTTGGGAGCGCGCGCCCTCGTCGTGTCGTGACGTCACCCGTTCTGTT
GGCTTATAATGCAGGGTGGGGCCACCTGCCGGTAGGTGTGCGGTAGGCTTTTCTCCGTCGCAGGACGCAG
GGTTCGGGCCTAGGGTAGGCTCTCCTGAATCGACAGGCGCCGGACCTCTGGTGAGGGGAGGGATAAGTGA
GGCGTCAGTTTCTTTGGTCGGTTTTATGTACCTATCTTCTTAAGTAGCTGAAGCTCCGGTTTTGAACTAT
GCGCTCGGGGTTGGCGAGTGTGTTTTGTGAAGTTTTTTAGGCACCTTTTGAAATGTAATCATTTGGGTCA
ATATGTAATTTTCAGTGTTAGACTTGTAAATTGTCCGCTAAATTCTGGCCGTTTTTGGCTTTTTTGTTAG
ACAACATGACCGAGTACAAGCCCACGGTGCGCCTCGCCACCCGCGACGACGTCCCCAGGGCCGTACGCAC
CCTCGCCGCCGCGTTCGCCGACTACCCCGCCACGCGCCACACCGTCGATCCGGACCGCCACATCGAGCGG
GTCACCGAGCTGCAAGAACTCTTCCTCACGCGCGTCGGGCTCGACATCGGCAAGGTGTGGGTCGCGGACG
ACGGCGCCGCGGTGGCGGTCTGGACCACGCCGGAGAGCGTCGAAGCGGGGGCGGTGTTCGCCGAGATCGG
CCCGCGCATGGCCGAGTTGAGCGGTTCCCGGCTGGCCGCGCAGCAACAGATGGAGGGCCTCCTGGCGCCG
CACCGGCCCAAGGAGCCCGCGTGGTTCCTGGCCACCGTCGGCGTCTCGCCCGACCACCAGGGCAAGGGTC
TGGGCAGCGCCGTCGTGCTCCCCGGAGTGGAGGCCGCCGAGCGCGCCGGGGTGCCCGCCTTCCTGGAGAC
CTCCGCGCCCCGCAACCTCCCCTTCTACGAGCGGCTCGGCTTCACCGTCACCGCCGACGTCGAGGTGCCC
GAAGGACCGCGCACCTGGTGCATGACCCGCAAGCCCGGTGCCTAGGCTAGTATGTAAGCCTAGTCTTAGA
TAATAAAATCGCTATCCATCGAAGATGGATGTGTGTTGGTTTTTTGTGTGTGTAACGCTAGGCGCGCCTG
GTGTACCGAGAACGATCCTCTCAGTGCGAGTCTCGACGATCCATATCGTTGCTTGGCAGTCAGCCAGTCG
GAATCCAGCTTGGGACCCAGGAAGTCCAATCGTCAGATATTGTACTCAAGCCTGGTCACGGCAGCGTACC
GATCTGTTTAAACCTAGATATTGATAGTCTGATCGGTCAACGTATAATCGAGTCCTAGCTTTTGCAAACA
TCTATCAAGAGACAGGATCAGCAGGAGGCTTTCGCATGAGTATTCAACATTTCCGTGTCGCCCTTATTCC
CTTTTTTGCGGCATTTTGCCTTCCTGTTTTTGCTCACCCAGAAACGCTGGTGAAAGTAAAAGATGCTGAA
GATCAGTTGGGTGCGCGAGTGGGTTACATCGAACTGGATCTCAACAGCGGTAAGATCCTTGAGAGTTTTC
GCCCCGAAGAACGCTTTCCAATGATGAGCACTTTTAAAGTTCTGCTATGTGGCGCGGTATTATCCCGTAT
TGACGCCGGGCAAGAGCAACTCGGTCGCCGCATACACTATTCTCAGAATGACTTGGTTGAGTATTCACCA
GTCACAGAAAAGCATCTTACGGATGGCATGACAGTAAGAGAATTATGCAGTGCTGCCATAACCATGAGTG
ATAACACTGCGGCCAACTTACTTCTGACAACGATTGGAGGACCGAAGGAGCTAACCGCTTTTTTGCACAA
CATGGGGGATCATGTAACTCGCCTTGATCGTTGGGAACCGGAGCTGAATGAAGCCATACCAAACGACGAG
CGTGACACCACGATGCCTGTAGCAATGGCAACAACCTTGCGTAAACTATTAACTGGCGAACTACTTACTC
TAGCTTCCCGGCAACAGTTGATAGACTGGATGGAGGCGGATAAAGTTGCAGGACCACTTCTGCGCTCGGC
CCTTCCGGCTGGCTGGTTTATTGCTGATAAATCTGGAGCCGGTGAGCGTGGGTCTCGCGGTATCATTGCA
GCACTGGGGCCAGATGGTAAGCCCTCCCGTATCGTAGTTATCTACACGACGGGGAGTCAGGCAACTATGG
ATGAACGAAATAGACAGATCGCTGAGATAGGTGCCTCACTGATTAAGCATTGGTAACCGATTCTAGGTGC
ATTGGCGCAGAAAAAAATGCCTGATGCGACGCTGCGCGTCTTATACTCCCACATATGCCAGATTCAGCAA
CGGATACGGCTTCCCCAACTTGCCCACTTCCATACGTGTCCTCCTTACCAGAAATTTATCCTTAAGATCC
CGAATCGTTTAAACTCGACTCTGGCTCTATCGAATCTCCGTCGTTTCGAGCTTACGCGAACAGCCGTGGC
GCTCATTTGCTCGTCGGGCATCGAATCTCGTCAGCTATCGTCAGCTTACCTTTTTGGCAGCGATCGCGGC
TCCCGACATCTTGGACCATTAGCTCCACAGGTATCTTCTTCCCTCTAGTGGTCATAACAGCAGCTTCAGC
TACCTCTCAATTCAAAAAACCCCTCAAGACCCGTTTAGAGGCCCCAAGGGGTTATGCTATCAATCGTTGC
GTTACACACACAAAAAACCAACACACATCCATCTTCGATGGATAGCGATTTTATTATCTAACTGCTGATC
GAGTGTAGCCAGATCTAGTAATCAATTACGGGGTCATTAGTTCATAGCCCATATATGGAGTTCCGCGTTA
CATAACTTACGGTAAATGGCCCGCCTGGCTGACCGCCCAACGACCCCCGCCCATTGACGTCAATAATGAC
GTATGTTCCCATAGTAACGCCAATAGGGACTTTCCATTGACGTCAATGGGTGGAGTATTTACGGTAAACT
GCCCACTTGGCAGTACATCAAGTGTATCATATGCCAAGTACGCCCCCTATTGACGTCAATGACGGTAAAT
GGCCCGCCTGGCATTATGCCCAGTACATGACCTTATGGGACTTTCCTACTTGGCAGTACATCTACGTATT
AGTCATCGCTATTACCATGCTGATGCGGTTTTGGCAGTACATCAATGGGCGTGGATAGCGGTTTGACTCA
CGGGGATTTCCAAGTCTCCACCCCATTGACGTCAATGGGAGTTTGTTTTGGCACCAAAATCAACGGGACT
TTCCAAAATGTCGTAACAACTCCGCCCCATTGACGCAAATGGGCGGTAGGCGTGTACGGTGGGAGGTCTA
TATAAGCAGAGCTGGTTTAGTGAACCGTCAGATCAGATCTTTGTCGATCCTACCATCCACTCGACACACC
CGCCAGCGGCCGC
